Addgene plasmid #234553: pLV-mEGFP-hCTNNA1_DM1-3_WT-ABD
Purpose: CTNNA1 M-domain deletion mutant
Depositing lab: Cara Gottardi. Depositing organization: Northwestern University. Publication: alpha-Catenin force-sensitive binding and sequestration of LZTS2 leads to cytokinesis failure. Wang Y, Yemelyanov A, Go CD, Kim SK, Quinn JM, Flozak AS, Le PM, Liang S, Gingras AC, Ikura M, Ishiyama N, Gottardi CJ. J Cell Biol. 2025 Mar 3;224(3):e202308124. doi: 10.1083/jcb.202308124. Epub 2025 Jan 9. PubMed 39786338.
Backbone
  Vector backbone: pLV[Exp]-CMV>mEGFP-_E-catenin EF1A(core)>Puro
  Backbone manufacturer: VectorBuilder
  Vector type: Lentiviral
  Selectable markers: Puromycin
Growth in bacteria
  Bacterial resistance: Ampicillin, 100 μg/mL
  Growth temperature: 37°C
  Growth strain: NEB Stable
  Copy number: High Copy
Gene/Insert
  Gene/Insert name: mEGFP:hCTNNA1_DM-domain (alt name: Alpha-E-catenin lacking entire Middle domain)
  Species: H. sapiens (human)
  Mutation: Deletion of aa 273-635
  Entrez Gene: CTNNA1 (a.k.a. CAP102, MDBS2, MDPT2)
  Promoter: CMV
  Tag / fusion protein: mEGFP (N terminal on insert)
  Cloning method: Gene Synthesis
Resource information
  A portion of this plasmid was derived from a plasmid made by: Human gene
Terms and licenses: Academic/Nonprofit Terms; Industry Terms: Not Available to Industry
Depositor comments: Enhanced GFP contains A206K mutation to prevent GFP homodimerization. Please visit https://doi.org/10.1101/2023.08.25.554884 for bioRxiv preprint.
How to cite: pLV-mEGFP-hCTNNA1_DM1-3_WT-ABD was a gift from Cara Gottardi (Addgene plasmid # 234553 ; http://n2t.net/addgene:234553 ; RRID:Addgene_234553)
