[The description below was written by a language model from this plasmid's Addgene catalogue record and pLannotate feature annotations shown in this document.]
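Description:
pLV-mEGFP-hCTNNA1_DM1-3_WT-ABD is a third-generation-style, self-inactivating HIV-1 lentiviral expression plasmid built on a VectorBuilder pLV[Exp] backbone of about 10.3 kb. It is propagated in E. coli through a high-copy pUC-type origin with ampicillin selection (AmpR). The backbone also carries an f1 ori, an SV40 ori and residual lac/T7/T3 elements. The viral genome is transcribed from an RSV promoter fused to a truncated 5' LTR. It includes the Ψ packaging signal with a gag fragment, the RRE for Rev-dependent export, the cPPT/CTS, a WPRE to boost transcript expression, and a ΔU3 3' LTR followed by an SV40 poly(A) signal. Gateway attB scars (attB4, B1, B2, B3) flank the modules, reflecting the modular assembly of the promoter, ORF and marker cassettes.

The payload is a CMV enhancer/promoter-driven fusion of monomeric EGFP to the N-terminus of human alpha-E-catenin (CTNNA1). The EGFP carries the A206K substitution, which prevents GFP dimerization. The CTNNA1 sequence was made by gene synthesis and lacks residues 273–635, removing the entire middle (M) domain. The name indicates that M1–M3 are deleted and that the actin-binding domain remains wild type. Downstream, an EF-1α core promoter joined to an HTLV-1 LTR fragment drives puromycin N-acetyltransferase, allowing selection of stably transduced mammalian cells. The construct serves as an M-domain deletion mutant for fluorescent tracking and functional comparison of alpha-catenin variants. It was deposited with a study of force-sensitive alpha-catenin binding to LZTS2 and its effect on cytokinesis.
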