Features (pLannotate 1.2.2; 34 found; start..end, strand, type, name):
      3..229     +  promoter       RSV promoter: Rous sarcoma virus enhancer/promoter
    230..410     +  LTR            5' LTR (truncated): truncated 5' long terminal repeat (LTR) from HIV-1
    457..582     +  misc_feature   HIV-1 Ψ: packaging signal of human immunodeficiency virus type 1
    566..929     +  CDS            HIV-1 gag (fragment): gag protein from human immunodeficiency virus 1; gag
   1075..1308    +  misc_feature   RRE: The Rev response element (RRE) of HIV-1 allows for Rev-dependent mRNA export from the nucleus to the cytoplasm.
   1685..1785    +  CDS            Rev (fragment): human immunodeficiency virus 1 (HIV-1) Rev protein; rev; enhances nuclear export of unspliced and incompletely spliced viral mRNAs
   1803..1920    +  misc_feature   cPPT/CTS: central polypurine tract and central termination sequence of HIV-1
   1929..1949    +  protein_bind   attB4: mutant version of attB; core recombination site for the Gateway® BP reaction BP Clonase™
   2010..2313    +  enhancer       CMV enhancer: human cytomegalovirus immediate early enhancer
   2314..2517    +  promoter       CMV promoter: human cytomegalovirus (CMV) immediate early promoter
   2539..2559    +  protein_bind   attB1: mutant version of attB; core recombination site for the Gateway® BP reaction BP Clonase™
   2576..3292    +  CDS            mEGFP: mEGFP is a basic (constitutively fluorescent) green fluorescent protein published in 2002, derived from Aequorea victoria. It has moderate acid sensitivity.
   3317..4951    +  CDS            CTNNA1 (fragment): CTNA1_HUMAN - Experimental evidence at protein level: Swiss-Prot protein existence level 1. Associates with the cytoplasmic domain of a variety of cadherins. The association of catenins to cadherins produces a complex which is linked to the actin filament network, and which seems to be of primary importance for cadherins cell-adhesion properties. Can associate with both E- and N-cadherins. Originally believed to be a stable component of E-cadherin/catenin adhesion complexes and to mediate the linkage of cadherins to the actin cytoskeleton at adherens junctions. In contrast, cortical actin was
   4964..4984    -  protein_bind   attB2: mutant version of attB; core recombination site for the Gateway® BP reaction BP Clonase™
   5017..5228    +  promoter       EF-1α core promoter: core promoter for human elongation factor EF-1α
   5241..5509    +  LTR            5' LTR (truncated): truncated 5' long terminal repeat (LTR) from human T-cell leukemia virus (HTLV) type 1
   5537..6136    +  CDS            PuroR: puromycin N-acetyltransferase; pac from Streptomyces alboniger; confers resistance to puromycin
   6137..6157    -  protein_bind   attB3: mutant version of attB; core recombination site for the Gateway® BP reaction BP Clonase™
   6170..6758    +  misc_feature   WPRE: woodchuck hepatitis virus posttranscriptional regulatory element
   6825..6844    +  misc_feature   cPPT/CTS (fragment): central polypurine tract and central termination sequence of HIV-1
   6846..7079    +  LTR            3' LTR (ΔU3): self-inactivating 3' long terminal repeat (LTR) from HIV-1
   7151..7272    +  polyA_signal   SV40 poly(A) signal: SV40 polyadenylation signal
   7312..7447    +  rep_origin     SV40 ori: SV40 origin of replication
   7468..7486    -  promoter       T7 promoter: promoter for bacteriophage T7 RNA polymerase
   7494..7649    +  CDS            lacZα (fragment): LacZα fragment of β-galactosidase; lacZ fragment
   7654..8082    +  rep_origin     f1 ori (sequence partly withheld): f1 bacteriophage origin of replication; arrow indicates direction of (+) strand synthesis
   8135..8239    +  promoter       AmpR promoter: bla
   8240..9100    +  CDS            AmpR: β-lactamase; bla; confers resistance to ampicillin, carbenicillin, and related antibiotics
   9271..9859    +  rep_origin     ori: high-copy-number ColE1/pMB1/pBR322/pUC origin of replication
  10042..10134   +  CDS            lacI (fragment): lac repressor; lacI; The lac repressor binds to the lac operator to inhibit transcription in E. coli. This inhibition can be relieved by adding lactose or isopropyl-β-D-thiogalactopyranoside (IPTG).
  10147..10168   +  protein_bind   CAP binding site: CAP binding activates transcription in the presence of cAMP. E. coli catabolite activator protein
  10183..10213   +  promoter       lac promoter: promoter for the E. coli lac operon
  10221..10237   +  protein_bind   lac operator: The lac repressor binds to the lac operator to inhibit transcription in E. coli. This inhibition can be relieved by adding lactose or isopropyl-β-D-thiogalactopyranoside (IPTG). lac repressor encoded by lacI
  10282..10300   +  promoter       T3 promoter: promoter for bacteriophage T3 RNA polymerase
>Addgene plasmid #234553 | pLV-mEGFP-hCTNNA1_DM1-3_WT-ABD | addgene full sequence | sequence record 475772 | Addgene NGS Result
AATGTAGTCTTATGCAATACTCTTGTAGTCTTGCAACATGGTAACGATGAGTTAGCAACATGCCTTACAA
GGAGAGAAAAAGCACCGTGCATGCCGATTGGTGGAAGTAAGGTGGTACGATCGTGCCTTATTAGGAAGGC
AACAGACGGGTCTGACATGGATTGGACGAACCACTGAATTGCCGCATTGCAGAGATATTGTATTTAAGTG
CCTAGCTCGATACATAAACGGGTCTCTCTGGTTAGACCAGATCTGAGCCTGGGAGCTCTCTGGCTAACTA
GGGAACCCACTGCTTAAGCCTCAATAAAGCTTGCCTTGAGTGCTTCAAGTAGTGTGTGCCCGTCTGTTGT
GTGACTCTGGTAACTAGAGATCCCTCAGACCCTTTTAGTCAGTGTGGAAAATCTCTAGCAGTGGCGCCCG
AACAGGGACTTGAAAGCGAAAGGGAAACCAGAGGAGCTCTCTCGACGCAGGACTCGGCTTGCTGAAGCGC
GCACGGCAAGAGGCGAGGGGCGGCGACTGGTGAGTACGCCAAAAATTTTGACTAGCGGAGGCTAGAAGGA
GAGAGATGGGTGCGAGAGCGTCAGTATTAAGCGGGGGAGAATTAGATCGCGATGGGAAAAAATTCGGTTA
AGGCCAGGGGGAAAGAAAAAATATAAATTAAAACATATAGTATGGGCAAGCAGGGAGCTAGAACGATTCG
CAGTTAATCCTGGCCTGTTAGAAACATCAGAAGGCTGTAGACAAATACTGGGACAGCTACAACCATCCCT
TCAGACAGGATCAGAAGAACTTAGATCATTATATAATACAGTAGCAACCCTCTATTGTGTGCATCAAAGG
ATAGAGATAAAAGACACCAAGGAAGCTTTAGACAAGATAGAGGAAGAGCAAAACAAAAGTAAGACCACCG
CACAGCAAGCGGCCGCTGATCTTCAGACCTGGAGGAGGAGATATGAGGGACAATTGGAGAAGTGAATTAT
ATAAATATAAAGTAGTAAAAATTGAACCATTAGGAGTAGCACCCACCAAGGCAAAGAGAAGAGTGGTGCA
GAGAGAAAAAAGAGCAGTGGGAATAGGAGCTTTGTTCCTTGGGTTCTTGGGAGCAGCAGGAAGCACTATG
GGCGCAGCGTCAATGACGCTGACGGTACAGGCCAGACAATTATTGTCTGGTATAGTGCAGCAGCAGAACA
ATTTGCTGAGGGCTATTGAGGCGCAACAGCATCTGTTGCAACTCACAGTCTGGGGCATCAAGCAGCTCCA
GGCAAGAATCCTGGCTGTGGAAAGATACCTAAAGGATCAACAGCTCCTGGGGATTTGGGGTTGCTCTGGA
AAACTCATTTGCACCACTGCTGTGCCTTGGAATGCTAGTTGGAGTAATAAATCTCTGGAACAGATTTGGA
ATCACACGACCTGGATGGAGTGGGACAGAGAAATTAACAATTACACAAGCTTAATACACTCCTTAATTGA
AGAATCGCAAAACCAGCAAGAAAAGAATGAACAAGAATTATTGGAATTAGATAAATGGGCAAGTTTGTGG
AATTGGTTTAACATAACAAATTGGCTGTGGTATATAAAATTATTCATAATGATAGTAGGAGGCTTGGTAG
GTTTAAGAATAGTTTTTGCTGTACTTTCTATAGTGAATAGAGTTAGGCAGGGATATTCACCATTATCGTT
TCAGACCCACCTCCCAACCCCGAGGGGACCCGACAGGCCCGAAGGAATAGAAGAAGAAGGTGGAGAGAGA
GACAGAGACAGATCCATTCGATTAGTGAACGGATCTCGACGGTATCGCTAGCTTTTAAAAGAAAAGGGGG
GATTGGGGGGTACAGTGCAGGGGAAAGAATAGTAGACATAATAGCAACAGACATACAAACTAAAGAATTA
CAAAAACAAATTACAAAAATTCAAAATTTTACTAGTATCAACTTTGTATAGAAAAGTTGTAGTTATTAAT
AGTAATCAATTACGGGGTCATTAGTTCATAGCCCATATATGGAGTTCCGCGTTACATAACTTACGGTAAA
TGGCCCGCCTGGCTGACCGCCCAACGACCCCCGCCCATTGACGTCAATAATGACGTATGTTCCCATAGTA
ACGCCAATAGGGACTTTCCATTGACGTCAATGGGTGGAGTATTTACGGTAAACTGCCCACTTGGCAGTAC
ATCAAGTGTATCATATGCCAAGTACGCCCCCTATTGACGTCAATGACGGTAAATGGCCCGCCTGGCATTA
TGCCCAGTACATGACCTTATGGGACTTTCCTACTTGGCAGTACATCTACGTATTAGTCATCGCTATTACC
ATGGTGATGCGGTTTTGGCAGTACATCAATGGGCGTGGATAGCGGTTTGACTCACGGGGATTTCCAAGTC
TCCACCCCATTGACGTCAATGGGAGTTTGTTTTGGCACCAAAATCAACGGGACTTTCCAAAATGTCGTAA
CAACTCCGCCCCATTGACGCAAATGGGCGGTAGGCGTGTACGGTGGGAGGTCTATATAAGCAGAGCTGGT
TTAGTGAACCGTCAGATCCAAGTTTGTACAAAAAAGCAGGCTCTCGAGTGCCACCATGGTGAGCAAGGGC
GAGGAGCTGTTCACCGGGGTGGTGCCCATCCTGGTCGAGCTGGACGGCGACGTAAACGGCCACAAGTTCA
GCGTGTCCGGCGAGGGCGAGGGCGATGCCACCTACGGCAAGCTGACCCTGAAGTTCATCTGCACCACCGG
CAAGCTGCCCGTGCCCTGGCCCACCCTCGTGACCACCCTGACCTACGGCGTGCAGTGCTTCAGCCGCTAC
CCCGACCACATGAAGCAGCACGACTTCTTCAAGTCCGCCATGCCCGAAGGCTACGTCCAGGAGCGCACCA
TCTTCTTCAAGGACGACGGCAACTACAAGACCCGCGCCGAGGTGAAGTTCGAGGGCGACACCCTGGTGAA
CCGCATCGAGCTGAAGGGCATCGACTTCAAGGAGGACGGCAACATCCTGGGGCACAAGCTGGAGTACAAC
TACAACAGCCACAACGTCTATATCATGGCCGACAAGCAGAAGAACGGCATCAAGGTGAACTTCAAGATCC
GCCACAACATCGAGGACGGCAGCGTGCAGCTCGCCGACCACTACCAGCAGAACACCCCCATCGGCGACGG
CCCCGTGCTGCTGCCCGACAACCACTACCTGAGCACCCAGTCCAAGCTGAGCAAAGACCCCAACGAGAAG
CGCGATCACATGGTCCTGCTGGAGTTCGTGACCGCCGCCGGGATCACTCTCGGCATGGACGAGCTGTACA
AGGGCAGCGGCAGCGGCAGCTCTAGAATGACTGCTGTCCATGCAGGCAACATAAACTTCAAGTGGGATCC
TAAAAGTCTAGAGATCAGGACTCTGGCAGTTGAGAGACTGTTGGAGCCTCTTGTTACACAGGTTACAACC
CTTGTAAACACCAATAGTAAAGGGCCCTCTAATAAGAAGAGAGGTCGTTCTAAGAAGGCCCATGTTTTGG
CTGCATCTGTTGAACAAGCAACTGAGAATTTCTTGGAGAAGGGGGATAAAATTGCGAAGGAGAGCCAGTT
TCTCAAGGAGGAGCTTGTGGCTGCTGTAGAAGATGTTCGAAAACAAGGTGATTTGATGAAGGCTGCTGCA
GGAGAGTTCGCAGATGATCCCTGCTCTTCTGTGAAGCGAGGCAACATGGTTCGGGCAGCTCGAGCTTTGC
TCTCTGCTGTTACCCGGTTGCTGATTTTGGCTGACATGGCAGATGTCTACAAATTACTTGTTCAGCTGAA
AGTTGTGGAAGATGGTATCTTGAAGTTGAGGAATGCTGGCAATGAACAAGACTTAGGAATCCAGTATAAA
GCCCTAAAACCTGAAGTGGATAAGCTGAACATTATGGCAGCCAAAAGACAACAGGAATTGAAAGATGTTG
GCCATCGTGATCAGATGGCTGCAGCTAGAGGAATCCTGCAGAAGAACGTTCCGATCCTCTATACTGCATC
CCAGGCATGCCTACAGCACCCTGATGTCGCAGCCTATAAGGCCAACAGGGACCTGATATACAAGCAGCTG
CAGCAGGCGGTCACAGGCATTTCCAATGCAGCCCAGGCCACTGCCTCAGACGATGCCTCACAGCACCAGA
GGACCCCTGAGGAGTTGGATGACTCTGACTTTGAGACAGAAGATTTTGATGTCAGAAGCAGGACGAGCGT
CCAGACAGAAGACGATCAGCTGATAGCTGGCCAGAGTGCCCGGGCGATCATGGCTCAGCTTCCCCAGGAG
CAAAAAGCGAAGATTGCGGAACAGGTGGCCAGCTTCCAGGAAGAAAAGAGCAAGCTGGATGCTGAAGTGT
CCAAATGGGACGACAGTGGCAATGACATCATTGTGCTGGCCAAGCAGATGTGCATGATTATGATGGAGAT
GACAGACTTTACCCGAGGTAAAGGACCACTCAAAAATACATCGGATGTCATCAGTGCTGCCAAGAAAATT
GCTGAGGCAGGATCCAGGATGGACAAGCTTGGCCGCACCATTGCAGACCATTGCCCCGACTCGGCTTGCA
AGCAGGACCTGCTGGCCTACCTGCAACGCATCGCCCTCTACTGCCACCAGCTGAACATCTGCAGCAAGGT
CAAGGCCGAGGTGCAGAATCTCGGCGGGGAGCTTGTTGTCTCTGGGGTGGACAGCGCCATGTCCCTGATC
CAGGCAGCCAAGAACTTGATGAATGCTGTGGTGCAGACAGTGAAGGCATCCTACGTCGCCTCTACCAAAT
ACCAAAAGTCACAGGGTATGGCTTCCCTCAACCTTCCTGCTGTGTCATGGAAGATGAAGGCACCAGAGAA
AAAGCCATTGGTGAAGAGAGAGAAACAGGATGAGACACAGACCAAGATTAAACGGGCATCTCAGAAGAAG
CACGTGAACCCGGTGCAGGCCCTCAGCGAGTTCAAAGCTATGGACAGCATCTAATCTAGAACCCAGCTTT
CTTGTACAAAGTGGAAGGATCTGCGATCGCTCCGGTGCCCGTCAGTGGGCAGAGCGCACATCGCCCACAG
TCCCCGAGAAGTTGGGGGGAGGGGTCGGCAATTGAACGGGTGCCTAGAGAAGGTGGCGCGGGGTAAACTG
GGAAAGTGATGTCGTGTACTGGCTCCGCCTTTTTCCCGAGGGTGGGGGAGAACCGTATATAAGTGCAGTA
GTCGCCGTGAACGTTCTTTTTCGCAACGGGTTTGCCGCCAGAACACAGCTGAAGCTTCGAGGGGCTCGCA
TCTCTCCTTCACGCGCCCGCCGCCCTACCTGAGGCCGCCATCCACGCCGGTTGAGTCGCGTTCTGCCGCC
TCCCGCCTGTGGTGCCTCCTGAACTGCGTCCGCCGTCTAGGTAAGTTTAAAGCTCAGGTCGAGACCGGGC
CTTTGTCCGGCGCTCCCTTGGAGCCTACCTAGACTCAGCCGGCTCTCCACGCTTTGCCTGACCCTGCTTG
CTCAACTCTACGTCTTTGTTTCGTTTTCTGTTCTGCGCCGTTACAGATCCAAGCTGTGACCGGCGCCTAC
GCCACCATGACCGAGTACAAGCCCACGGTGCGCCTCGCCACCCGCGACGACGTCCCCAGGGCCGTACGCA
CCCTCGCCGCCGCGTTCGCCGACTACCCCGCCACGCGCCACACCGTCGATCCGGACCGCCACATCGAGCG
GGTCACCGAGCTGCAAGAACTCTTCCTCACGCGCGTCGGGCTCGACATCGGCAAGGTGTGGGTCGCGGAC
GACGGCGCCGCGGTGGCGGTCTGGACCACGCCGGAGAGCGTCGAAGCGGGGGCGGTGTTCGCCGAGATCG
GCCCGCGCATGGCCGAGTTGAGCGGTTCCCGGCTGGCCGCGCAGCAACAGATGGAAGGCCTCCTGGCGCC
GCACCGGCCCAAGGAGCCCGCGTGGTTCCTGGCCACCGTCGGCGTCTCGCCCGACCACCAGGGCAAGGGT
CTGGGCAGCGCCGTCGTGCTCCCCGGAGTGGAGGCGGCCGAGCGCGCCGGGGTGCCCGCCTTCCTGGAGA
CCTCCGCGCCCCGCAACCTCCCCTTCTACGAGCGGCTCGGCTTCACCGTCACCGCCGACGTCGAGGTGCC
CGAAGGACCGCGCACCTGGTGCATGACCCGCAAGCCCGGTGCCTGACAACTTTATTATACATAGTTGATC
AATTCCGATAATCAACCTCTGGATTACAAAATTTGTGAAAGATTGACTGGTATTCTTAACTATGTTGCTC
CTTTTACGCTATGTGGATACGCTGCTTTAATGCCTTTGTATCATGCTATTGCTTCCCGTATGGCTTTCAT
TTTCTCCTCCTTGTATAAATCCTGGTTGCTGTCTCTTTATGAGGAGTTGTGGCCCGTTGTCAGGCAACGT
GGCGTGGTGTGCACTGTGTTTGCTGACGCAACCCCCACTGGTTGGGGCATTGCCACCACCTGTCAGCTCC
TTTCCGGGACTTTCGCTTTCCCCCTCCCTATTGCCACGGCGGAACTCATCGCCGCCTGCCTTGCCCGCTG
CTGGACAGGGGCTCGGCTGTTGGGCACTGACAATTCCGTGGTGTTGTCGGGGAAGCTGACGTCCTTTCCA
TGGCTGCTCGCCTGTGTTGCCACCTGGATTCTGCGCGGGACGTCCTTCTGCTACGTCCCTTCGGCCCTCA
ATCCAGCGGACCTTCCTTCCCGCGGCCTGCTGCCGGCTCTGCGGCCTCTTCCGCGTCTTCGCCTTCGCCC
TCAGACGAGTCGGATCTCCCTTTGGGCCGCCTCCCCGCATCGGGAATTCCCGCGGTTCGCTTTAAGACCA
ATGACTTACAAGGCAGCTGTAGATCTTAGCCACTTTTTAAAAGAAAAGGGGGGACTGGAAGGGCTAATTC
ACTCCCAACGAAGACAAGATCTGCTTTTTGCTTGTACTGGGTCTCTCTGGTTAGACCAGATCTGAGCCTG
GGAGCTCTCTGGCTAACTAGGGAACCCACTGCTTAAGCCTCAATAAAGCTTGCCTTGAGTGCTTCAAGTA
GTGTGTGCCCGTCTGTTGTGTGACTCTGGTAACTAGAGATCCCTCAGACCCTTTTAGTCAGTGTGGAAAA
TCTCTAGCAGTAGTAGTTCATGTCATCTTATTATTCAGTATTTATAACTTGCAAAGAAATGAATATCAGA
GAGTGAGAGGAACTTGTTTATTGCAGCTTATAATGGTTACAAATAAAGCAATAGCATCACAAATTTCACA
AATAAAGCATTTTTTTCACTGCATTCTAGTTGTGGTTTGTCCAAACTCATCAATGTATCTTATCATGTCT
GGCTCTAGCTATCCCGCCCCTAACTCCGCCCATCCCGCCCCTAACTCCGCCCAGTTCCGCCCATTCTCCG
CCCCATGGCTGACTAATTTTTTTTATTTATGCAGAGGCCGAGGCCGCCTCGGCCTCTGAGCTATTCCAGA
AGTAGTGAGGAGGCTTTTTTGGAGGCCTAGGGACGTACCCAATTCGCCCTATAGTGAGTCGTATTACGCG
CGCTCACTGGCCGTCGTTTTACAACGTCGTGACTGGGAAAACCCTGGCGTTACCCAACTTAATCGCCTTG
CAGCACATCCCCCTTTCGCCAGCTGGCGTAATAGCGAAGAGGCCCGCACCGATCGCCCTTCCCAACAGTT
GCGCAGCCTGAATGGCGAATGGG
[124 nt withheld, positions 7654-7777]
C
[91 nt withheld, positions 7779-7869]
A
[49 nt withheld, positions 7871-7919]
CCTTTGACGTTGGAGTCCACGTTCTTT
[37 nt withheld, positions 7947-7983]
ACCCTATCTCGGTCTATTCTTTTGATTTATAAGGGATTTTGCCGATTTCGGCCTATTGGTTAAAAAATGA
GCTGATTTAACAAAAATTTAACGCGAATTTTAACAAAATATTAACGCTTACAATTTAGGTGGCACTTTTC
GGGGAAATGTGCGCGGAACCCCTATTTGTTTATTTTTCTAAATACATTCAAATATGTATCCGCTCATGAG
ACAATAACCCTGATAAATGCTTCAATAATATTGAAAAAGGAAGAGTATGAGTATTCAACATTTCCGTGTC
GCCCTTATTCCCTTTTTTGCGGCATTTTGCCTTCCTGTTTTTGCTCACCCAGAAACGCTGGTGAAAGTAA
AAGATGCTGAAGATCAGTTGGGTGCACGAGTGGGTTACATCGAACTGGATCTCAACAGCGGTAAGATCCT
TGAGAGTTTTCGCCCCGAAGAACGTTTTCCAATGATGAGCACTTTTAAAGTTCTGCTATGTGGCGCGGTA
TTATCCCGTATTGACGCCGGGCAAGAGCAACTCGGTCGCCGCATACACTATTCTCAGAATGACTTGGTTG
AGTACTCACCAGTCACAGAAAAGCATCTTACGGATGGCATGACAGTAAGAGAATTATGCAGTGCTGCCAT
AACCATGAGTGATAACACTGCGGCCAACTTACTTCTGACAACGATCGGAGGACCGAAGGAGCTAACCGCT
TTTTTGCACAACATGGGGGATCATGTAACTCGCCTTGATCGTTGGGAACCGGAGCTGAATGAAGCCATAC
CAAACGACGAGCGTGACACCACGATGCCTGTAGCAATGGCAACAACGTTGCGCAAACTATTAACTGGCGA
ACTACTTACTCTAGCTTCCCGGCAACAATTAATAGACTGGATGGAGGCGGATAAAGTTGCAGGACCACTT
CTGCGCTCGGCCCTTCCGGCTGGCTGGTTTATTGCTGATAAATCTGGAGCCGGTGAGCGTGGGTCTCGCG
GTATCATTGCAGCACTGGGGCCAGATGGTAAGCCCTCCCGTATCGTAGTTATCTACACGACGGGGAGTCA
GGCAACTATGGATGAACGAAATAGACAGATCGCTGAGATAGGTGCCTCACTGATTAAGCATTGGTAACTG
TCAGACCAAGTTTACTCATATATACTTTAGATTGATTTAAAACTTCATTTTTAATTTAAAAGGATCTAGG
TGAAGATCCTTTTTGATAATCTCATGACCAAAATCCCTTAACGTGAGTTTTCGTTCCACTGAGCGTCAGA
CCCCGTAGAAAAGATCAAAGGATCTTCTTGAGATCCTTTTTTTCTGCGCGTAATCTGCTGCTTGCAAACA
AAAAAACCACCGCTACCAGCGGTGGTTTGTTTGCCGGATCAAGAGCTACCAACTCTTTTTCCGAAGGTAA
CTGGCTTCAGCAGAGCGCAGATACCAAATACTGTTCTTCTAGTGTAGCCGTAGTTAGGCCACCACTTCAA
GAACTCTGTAGCACCGCCTACATACCTCGCTCTGCTAATCCTGTTACCAGTGGCTGCTGCCAGTGGCGAT
AAGTCGTGTCTTACCGGGTTGGACTCAAGACGATAGTTACCGGATAAGGCGCAGCGGTCGGGCTGAACGG
GGGGTTCGTGCACACAGCCCAGCTTGGAGCGAACGACCTACACCGAACTGAGATACCTACAGCGTGAGCT
ATGAGAAAGCGCCACGCTTCCCGAAGAGAGAAAGGCGGACAGGTATCCGGTAAGCGGCAGGGTCGGAACA
GGAGAGCGCACGAGGGAGCTTCCAGGGGGAAACGCCTGGTATCTTTATAGTCCTGTCGGGTTTCGCCACC
TCTGACTTGAGCGTCGATTTTTGTGATGCTCGTCAGGGGGGCGGAGCCTATGGAAAAACGCCAGCAACGC
GGCCTTTTTACGGTTCCTGGCCTTTTGCTGGCCTTTTGCTCACATGTTCTTTCCTGCGTTATCCCCTGAT
TCTGTGGATAACCGTATTACCGCCTTTGAGTGAGCTGATACCGCTCGCCGCAGCCGAACGACCGAGCGCA
GCGAGTCAGTGAGCGAGGAAGCGGAAGAGCGCCCAATACGCAAACCGCCTCTCCCCGCGCGTTGGCCGAT
TCATTAATGCAGCTGGCACGACAGGTTTCCCGACTGGAAAGCGGGCAGTGAGCGCAACGCAATTAATGTG
AGTTAGCTCACTCATTAGGCACCCCAGGCTTTACACTTTATGCTTCCGGCTCGTATGTTGTGTGGAATTG
TGAGCGGATAACAATTTCACACAGGAAACAGCTATGACCATGATTACGCCAAGCGCGCAATTAACCCTCA
CTAAAGGGAACAAAAGCTGGAGCTGCAAGCTT
